Addgene plasmid #22782: pCyPet-Rac1(WT)
Depositing lab: Klaus Hahn. Depositing organization: University of North Carolina at Chapel Hill. Publication: Coordination of Rho GTPase activities during cell protrusion. Machacek M, Hodgson L, Welch C, Elliott H, Pertz O, Nalbant P, Abell A, Johnson GL, Hahn KM, Danuser G. Nature. 2009 Sep 3. 461(7260):99-103. 10.1038/nature08242 PubMed 19693013.
Backbone
  Vector backbone: pCyPet-C1
  Backbone size w/o insert (bp): 4700
  Vector type: Mammalian Expression
Growth in bacteria
  Bacterial resistance: Kanamycin, 50 μg/mL
  Growth temperature: 37°C
  Growth strain: DH5alpha
  Copy number: High Copy
Gene/Insert
  Gene/Insert name: Rac1 (wt)
  Species: H. sapiens (human)
  Insert size (bp): 580
  Entrez Gene: RAC1 (a.k.a. MIG5, MRD48, Rac-1, TC-25, p21-Rac1)
  Tag / fusion protein: CyPet (N terminal on backbone)
  Cloning method: Restriction Enzyme; 5′ cloning site BamHI (not destroyed); 3′ cloning site EcoRI (not destroyed)
  Sequencing primers: 5′ CMV, 3' XFP primer
Terms and licenses: Academic/Nonprofit Terms; Industry Terms: Not Available to Industry
How to cite: pCyPet-Rac1(WT) was a gift from Klaus Hahn (Addgene plasmid # 22782 ; http://n2t.net/addgene:22782 ; RRID:Addgene_22782)
