[The description below was written by a language model from this plasmid's Addgene catalogue record.]
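Description:
pCyPet-Rac1(WT) is a mammalian expression plasmid built on the pCyPet-C1 backbone (about 4.7 kb without insert). It carries wild-type human RAC1, the Rho-family small GTPase, as an insert of roughly 580 bp. The coding sequence was cloned by restriction digestion between BamHI and EcoRI sites, both of which remain intact. This places it downstream of the backbone-encoded CyPet, so the protein is expressed with CyPet fused to its N terminus. CyPet is a cyan fluorescent protein variant optimised as a FRET donor, commonly paired with the yellow acceptor YPet. Tagging at the N terminus leaves the C-terminal end of Rac1 free, which is the region that normally undergoes lipid modification for membrane targeting. In bacteria the plasmid is maintained at high copy number under kanamycin selection.

The record does not explicitly name the promoter, and no feature table is provided. The listed CMV sequencing primer and the "C1" backbone naming suggest a CMV-driven cassette of the familiar fluorescent-protein-C1 type, but this is an inference. The origin of replication, the polyadenylation signal and any mammalian selection marker are likewise not stated.

The associated publication concerns the coordination of Rho GTPase activities during cell protrusion. The construct therefore fits live-cell fluorescence imaging of Rac1, either for localisation or as the donor-labelled GTPase component of a FRET-based activity biosensor. The "WT" designation marks it as the unmutated form, as opposed to constitutively active or dominant-negative Rac1 variants.
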