>Addgene plasmid #22782 | pCyPet-Rac1(WT) | addgene partial sequence | sequence record 28662 | 22782 with hRAC1-R (GATACCACTTTGCACGGACA)
[242 nt withheld, positions 1-242]
TCCGAGCTCAGATCTGAGTCCGGACTTGTACAGCTCGTCCATGCCGTGGGTGATGCCGGCGGCGGTCACG
AACTCCAGCAGCACCATGTGGTCCCGCTTCTCGTTGGGGTCCTTGCTCAGGGCGCTCTGGGTGCTCAGGT
AGTGGTTGTCGGGCAGGATCACGGGGCCGTCGCCGATGGGGGTGTTCTGCTGGTAGTGGTCGGCCAGCTG
CACGCTGCCGTCGGTGATGTTGTGCCGGGCCTTGAAGTTGGCCTTGATGCCGTTCTTCTGCTTGTCGGCG
GTGATGTACACGTTGTGGCTGATGTAGTTGTACTCCAGCTTGTGGCCCAGGATGTTGCCGTCCTCCTTGA
AGTCGATGCCCTTCAGCTCGATCCGGTTCACCAGGGTGTC
