>Addgene plasmid #22782 | pCyPet-Rac1(WT) | addgene partial sequence | sequence record 28663 | 22782 with CMV-F
TTAGCAGAGCTGGTTTGTGAACCGTCAGATCCGCTAGCACCATGGTGAGCAAGGGCGAGGAACTGTTCGG
CGGCATCGTGCCCATCCTGGTGGAGCTGGAGGGCGACGTGAACGGCCACAAGTTCAGCGTGAGCGGCGAG
GGCGAGGGCGACGCCACCTACGGCAAGCTGACCCTGAAGTTCATCTGCACCACCGGCAAGCTGCCCGTGC
CCTGGCCCACCCTGGTGACCACCCTGACCTGGGGCGTGCAGTGCTTCAGCCGGTACCCCGACCACATGAA
GCAGCACGACTTCTTCAAGAGCGTGATGCCCGAGGGCTACGTGCAGGAGCGGACCATCTTCTTCAAGGAC
GACGGCAACTACAAGACCCGGGCCGAGGTGAAGTTCGAGGGCGACACCCTGGTGAACCGGATCGAGCTGA
AGGGCATCGACTTCAAGGAGGACGGCAACATCCTGGGCCACAAGCTGGAGTACAACTACATCAGCCACAA
CGTGTACATCACCGCCGACAAGCAGAAGAACGGCATCAAGGCCAACTTCAAGGCCCGGCACAACATCACC
GACGGCAGCGTGCAGCTGGCCGACCACTACCAGCAGAACACCCCCATCGGCGACGGCCCCGTGATCCTGC
CCGACAACCACTACCTGAGCACCCAGAGCGCCCTGAGCAAGGACCCCAACGAGA
