>Addgene plasmid #22782 | pCyPet-Rac1(WT) | addgene partial sequence | sequence record 41511 | SV40pA-R 5'-GAAATTTGTGATGCTATTGC-3'
ATAACAGTTAACAACAACAATTGCATTCATTTTATGGTTTCAGGTTCAGGGGGAGGTGTGGGAGGTTTTT
TAAAGCAAGTAAAACCTCTACAAATGTGGTATGGCTGATTATGATCAGTTATCTAGATCCGGTGGATCCC
GGGCCCGCGGTACCGTCGACTGCAGAATTCATTTACAACAGCAGGCATTTTCTCTTCCTCTTCTTCACGG
GAGGCGGGCA
[534 nt withheld, positions 221-754]
TCCGAGCTCAGATCTGAGTCCGGACTTGTACAGCTCGTCCATGCCGTGGGTGATGCCGGCGGCGGTCACG
AACTCC
